>Addgene plasmid #108565 | pHDT1:HDT1-GFP | addgene full sequence | sequence record 207998 | Addgene NGS Result
CACATACAAATGGACGAACGGATAAACCTTTTCACGCCCTTTTAAATATCCGATTATTCTAATAAACGCT
CTTTTCTCTTAGGTTTACCCGCCAATATATCCTGTCAAACACTGATAGTTTAAACTGAAGGCGGGAAACG
ACAATCTGATCCAAGCTCAAGCTAAGCTTCACACAGGAAACAGCTATGACCATGATTACGCCAAGCTATC
AACTTTGTATAGAAAAGTTGGCCAGAGACCAAGCTTCTCGAGGGTCTCTCGCGCCAAAGGGCGCGCCTAA
CCCGGGTACCACAAGTTTGTACAAAAAAGCAGGCTCCGCGGCCGCCCCCTTCACCCAGACCTATCTGCTA
TACCAACACATTCAATCCACCCATATGAACTCTCAAATTCAGCATCCAAACAATCTGCAGCATAGCGGGC
CATTTCATTTGCAAAATGCTGGCGGAAACGCAACTGTTCCTTGTCTGTGCCAAGACGGACAAGGAAAAGA
TACACTCTCGCAATGAAGTAGCCTACAGTTTCTTTGTTCACAGTTCCCTATTCAAATACAGTTGCAGGCA
TCAATAAGCAATTAAGAAACAAAAGGTCTGAGGGAGTGCATACTAGAAGTAAGTAGACGCAGATGATTAC
AGATACTGACCTTGGCAACAACTTCGCCAAGGCAAAGTTTTTTCGCAGATTGGCCAGACATTTGTTCCTC
TCTTGGAAACATAAGGAATTCAAAATTTGCTACATCAGAGAATTTCGGATGTGACTTATTCCCAGGATCA
ACAAAATGCTCAATTTCTGCCAGCGTGAATTCACAAACTCTAAGAAGCCCTTGACGATGAGATATCTGCA
AGTAATATGCGTCACTTATTAAAAGCCAGACATAAAAGAAAGAAAAAAGAGTCCCTGATTGAGATAAACA
CATCCAATCTATCAAGCAAAGGAATAGAAAATTAAACGATAATCACCTCATTTCTAAAGGTTGACCAATT
TGAGCAGCAGCAAAGGGAAATTTCCTCCCATTGTAGTAATACAAGTCCTTCACAAAAATGCCTTGTTAGA
GTGTTCTTCGTGTCTGGAGCAATAATCCTTAAGCAAGTGGTCCGTCCGCACTGTAACAAGTTCCAGTTTT
CTCATTCTTAACCATTAGATCAGTGAACTGGTCTACATGTCCAGATGCCTTGAGAACAACCTCTGGTGTC
ACACATGGACAATCCACTTCATACATATTCTCCTTAAGAATGAAATGCTATCTGAGAACAAACCTAAAAC
AATCTCTACTCTTCTCTATGAATCATGTCAAATTTGTCTCAATTTCTACTCAAAAGAGAAAGGTGAATGA
TGTTCCGTACTTACTTGACGCCAGAAGCTAAGAACATTGGATTTAACAGCACAATCCTTAATCAAATAGT
CCGGCGACGTCACGGTTGATTTTGAAAGAAGGGATATAGAACAAACGCCGCTCGAGAGTATTAACCACAT
TTTGTCGAAATCAGCAGCTCCATGGCTGCATCAATCGTGAAGCCTTGAGAGCTTGAAGACATTCCCCTGA
GCTTCGACGGAGGAAGATTTCGCCTATACTGATTTCCGCCGTTTGAATTTGATCGGAGCATTTTGTTTTT
TCACAAACTTTCATATCTTTAACGACGTCGTTAGTACTGAAGAAAAACCCTAAAGAGTAAAGACCCTAAC
GGCGTCGTATTAAAACCCTAAAACGGCTTCGTATTAAAACCCTCTGTCTTATAAATAATCTCTTAAAACC
CTTTCTTCTTCTCTTACATTTTCAGCTGCTCATAAACCCTAAAAATCCTCTCTTTTTCTCAACCTTGATT
CTTAGCCATGGAGTTCTGGGGTAAGAATCTTCTCTGTTTTGTCTGAAGCTTTTTGGGTTTTTCTTAAAAT
CTGTTTTCGAACTCTCTTGTGGCTGCTTCCTTGTGTGGTGTAGTTGTGTAGCTTCATCTAGGGTTTTAAG
TTGCAATATTCTCACATAGAAATGGTTATATTATATAGGAATTAGTGTGGTAGTGTATAACTTGAAGCTG
TATCTTGATACTCATGTTGGTTTTTGTTAAAACGATGTAATCAGGAATTGAAGTTAAATCAGGAAAGCCA
GTTACAGTGACTCCTGAAGAAGGCATTCTTATCCACGTTTCTCAGGTTTAGTATCAAATCTTATTGATTT
TGATTCTGAGAGTTGTTAGAGGTCTAGTGTAAACAATCTTGGATTGTTTATCTGTGTAGGCATCGCTTGG
AGAATGTAAAAACAAGAAGGGAGAGTTTGTGCCTTTACATGTAAAGGTTGGGAACCAGAACTTGGTTCTG
GGAACTCTATCGACTGAGAACATCCCTCAGCTTTTCTGTGATTTGGTATTCGACAAGGAGTTTGAGCTTT
CTCACACTTGGGGAAAAGGAAGTGTTTACTTTGTTGGATACAAAACTCCCAACATTGAGCCACAAGGCTA
TTCTGGTGAGTTTGCAAGATAAAATCTGTTTCAATTCAATTATTCTGTTTGTAACTGTAATATTGGCTTG
GTTGCTGATGATTCGTTTATGTGTTGTATTGATATATTCAGAGGAAGAAGAGGAAGAAGAGGAAGAAGTT
CCTGCTGGTACTTAAACTAGACAGAGACTACTTGATTTGTGATCCTGATAATTGGTAATAACTAGTTCCA
TTTGCAGGGAATGCTGCCAAGGCTGTAGCTAAACCAAAGGCTAAGCCTGCAGAAGTGAAGCCAGCTGTTG
ATGATGAAGAGGATGAGTCTGATTCTGACGGAGTGAGTTGTTATAGCTTTCTGTGATTTGTCTCTTTTTG
TTTACCATTTCAGAATAATGACTGAGGAGATGAGACATCTTTTTTGAACAAATGTTGGTGACGCATTCTT
GTGTTATGATTCTTGCAGATGGATGAAGATGATTCTGATGGTGAGGATTCTGAGGAAGAAGAGCCTACAC
CTAAGAAGCCTGCATCAAGCAAGAAGAGAGCTAATGAAACTACCCCTAAAGCACCTGTGTCAGCAAAGAA
GGCGAAAGTAGCAGTTACTCCTCAGAAAACAGGTATAGATACAAACCATTCTCTTACATTATTCACTAAA
TTGGGAAACACGAGTATTCATTTGAACCTGCATCGTCTTCTTTGGCACAGATGAGAAGAAGAAAGGGGGA
AAGGCTGCAAACCAGAGCCCAAAGTCGGCCAGTCAAGTCTCATGTGGTTCATGCAAGAAGTGAGACTCTC
TCTCTTTCTCTAACTCTTGTCTTCACTGCTCAAAATTTCTGTTTGTTATAACATTTCGCTTGTTGGCTTA
TATCTCTTTGGCAGGACTTTCAACTCAGGGAATGCACTTGAGTCTCACAACAAGGCCAAGCACGCTGCTG
CCAAGAAGGGTGGGCGCGCCGACCCAGCTTTCTTGTACAAAGTGGGGCGCGCCATGGTGAGCAAGGGCGA
GGAGCTGTTCACCGGGGTGGTGCCCATCCTGGTCGAGCTGGACGGCGACGTAAACGGCCACAAGTTCAGC
GTGTCCGGCGAGGGCGAGGGCGATGCCACCTACGGCAAGCTGACCCTGAAGTTCATCTGCACCACCGGCA
AGCTGCCCGTGCCCTGGCCCACCCTCGTGACCACCCTGACCTACGGCGTGCAGTGCTTCGCCCGCTACCC
CGACCACATGAAGCAGCACGACTTCTTCAAGTCCGCCATGCCCGAAGGCTACGTCCAGGAGCGCACCATC
TTCTTCAAGGACGACGGCAACTACAAGACCCGCGCCGAGGTGAAGTTCGAGGGCGACACCCTGGTGAACC
GCATCGAGCTGAAGGGCATCGACTTCAAGGAGGACGGCAACATCCTGGGGCACAAGCTGGAGTACAACTA
CAACAGCCACAACGTCTATATCACCGCCGACAAGCAGAAGAACGGCATCAAGGCCAACTTCAAGATCCGC
CACAACATCGAGGACGGCGGCGTGCAGCTCGCCGACCACTACCAGCAGAACACCCCCATCGGCGACGGCC
CCGTGCTGCTGCCCGACAACCACTACCTGAGCACCCAGTCCAAGCTGAGCAAAGACCCCAACGAGAAGCG
CGATCACATGGTCCTGCTGGAGTTCGTGACCGCCGCCGGGATCACTCTCGGCATGGACGAGCTGTACAAG
GGTACCTAACCGCGGCCATGCTAGAGTCCGCAAAAATCACCAGTCTCTCTCTACAAATCTATCTCTCTCT
ATTTTTCTCCAGAATAATGTGTGAGTAGTTCCCAGATAAGGGAATTAGGGTTCTTATAGGGTTTCGCTCA
TGTGTTGAGCATATAAGAAACCCTTAGTATGTATTTGTATTTGTAAAATACTTCTATCAATAAAATTTCT
AATTCCTAAAACCAAAATCCAGTGATCCGGACAACTTTATTATACATAGTTGATAATTCACTGGCCGTCG
TGACGTCGGGCCCATCGATGGCGCGCTGATTGCCCTTCACCGCCTGGCCCTGAGAGAGTTGCAGCAAGCG
GTCCACGCTGGTTTGCCCCAGCAGGCGAAAATCCTGTTTGATGGTGGTTCCGAAATCGGCAAAATCCCTT
ATAAATCAAAAGAATAGCCCGAGATAGGGT
[37 nt withheld, positions 4581-4617]
AAAGAACGTGGACTCCAACGTCAAAGG
[141 nt withheld, positions 4645-4785]
G
[44 nt withheld, positions 4787-4830]
CATTCAGGC
[160 nt withheld, positions 4840-4999]
TCCCTCAGAGC
[82 nt withheld, positions 5011-5092]
GACAGGAGGCCCGATCTAGTAACATAGATGACACCGCGCGCGATAATTTATCCTAGTTTGCGCGCTATAT
TTTGTTTTCTATCGCGTATTAAATGTATAATTGCGGGACTCTAATCATAAAAACCCATCTCATAAATAAC
GTCATGCATTACATGTTAATTATTACATGCTTAACGTAATTCAACAGAAATTATATGATAATCATCGCAA
GACCGGCAACAGGATTCAATCTTAAGAAACTTTATTGCCAAATGTTTGAACGATCGGGGATCCGCTTTAC
TTGTACATAAGGAACAGATGGTGGCGTCCCTCGGTTCTTTCATACTGCTCAACGATTGTATAGTCTTCGT
TGTGGCTTGTTATATCCAGTTTGGAGTCAACATAGTAGTACCCTGGTAGCTGCACAGGCTTCTTTGCCAT
GTAAATACTTTTGAATTCAACTAGGTAATGACCACCGTCTTTCAGCTTCAGAGCCTTATGAATCTCTCCT
TTCAACACGCCATCACGAGGATACAAACGCTCAGTGCTGGCTTCCCAGCCCATTGTCTTCTTTTGCATAA
CAGGTCCATCGGAAGGAAAGTTCACGCCAATGAACTTGACCTTGTAGATGAAACAGCCATCCTGCAAACT
GGAATCCTGGGTTACAGTAACGACGCCACCGTCTTCAAAGTTCATGACCCTTTCCCATTTAAATCCTTCA
GGAAATGACAGCTTTTTATAGTCTGGTATGTCGGCAGGGTGCTTGACATATACCTTGCTTCCATACTGAA
ATTGTGGTGACAAAATATCCCAAGCAAATGGCAAAGGTCCCCCCTTGGTTACCTTAAGCTTTACGGTATT
GTGGCCTTCGTATGGCCTCCCCTCTCCTTCGCCTTCTATTTCAAACTCGTGCCCATTGACCGTTCCTTCC
ATGCGAACCTTAAACCTCATGAACTCCTTGATAACATTCTTGGAAGACCCCATGGGGTATGTTTTTAATC
TTGTTTGTATTGATGAGTTTTGGTTTGAGTAAAGAGTGAAGCGGATGAGTTAATTTATAGACTATAAAGG
AGATTTGCATGGCGATCACGTGTAATAATGCATGCACGCATGTGATTGTATGTGTGTGCTGTGAGAGAGA
AGCTCTTAGGTGTTTGAAGGGAGTGACAAGTGGCGAAGAAAAACAATTCTCCGCGGCTGCATGCTATGTG
TAACGTGTAGCTAATGTTCTGGCATGGCATCTTATGAACGATTCTTTTTAAAAACAAGGTAAAAACTTAA
CTTCATAAAATTAAAAAAAAGAGCGTTTACTAAGTTGGTTTAAAAGGGGATGAGAGTCTATAAATTTTGG
AGGTAGTGCCGTTGGGAATATAAATTGGGAGCTTAATCAGAATTATAGAAGTTAAAGTTGATTTAGTCAC
GGTCAATATAAATTGGGAATTTGAGTCAAAATCTTCCAAATTCGGAATCCGTCTTGTTACACCCGGTGGA
TAGGAGCCGAACGGTTTGAAAATACTTGAAATGTGGATGCAGGTGCAGGCTGGTTTAATTTTATGTTGAA
TGGATACATGTCAATCGAATTTGAGTTATAGGTACACATTTTACTCTGATACTAAAATGTAACATTTGTC
TCAAGAATGGGTAGGTCATCCTTACTCGACAACGGTATGCCACTTCACTTGAACGTATATCTCATTCAAC
CCAACTCTAACACACATTTCATACCCATGTCTAAAATAAAGAAAATTGAAGAAAAACGCTCAATAGCGTC
AATCCTTACAAATATAATGTACATGGCAACCTCGCATGAAAATAGTAATAAAGAGGAGTGAATAATATAA
AGTAGTCACTAATTGGATGACAAAGCAAATGGAACCATCCGATAGATGTTTTGAGAACAAGAGGTACATT
TGTATATATGCATTGGTTGATACATTTCTGCCATCTGAATTGTTTCTTCCTCAAAGAAGAAGCATTCAGC
CAATAGTGAAATTTAAAATGTTGGAAAAATGAGGATGCAGTCAGAAAGTCCAGAATATAAGTGGTAACTG
GTAACTGAATACTTGCCTCAGAAGCAAGATAAGAAACATAAGTCTTTAAAGGAATCAATCACCGATGAAG
AGAGCTCCGAATCGAATTCGAGCTCGGTACCGCGAATTATCGATCATGAGCGGAGAATTAAGGGAGTCAC
GTTATGACCCCCGCCGATGACGCGGGACAAGCCGTTTTACGTTTGGAACTGACAGAACCGCAACGTTGAA
GGAGCCACTGAGCCGCGGGTTTCTGGAGTTTAATGAGCTAAGCACATACGTCAGAAACCATTATTGCGCG
TTCAAAAGTCGCCTAAGGTCACTATCAGCTAGCAAATATTTCTTGTCAAAAATGCTCCACTGACGTTCCA
TAAATTCCCCTCGGTATCCAATTAGAGTCTCATATTCACTCTCAACTCGATCGAGGGGATCTACCATGAG
CCCAGAACGACGCCCGGCCGACATCCGCCGTGCCACCGAGGCGGACATGCCGGCGGTCTGCACCATCGTC
AACCACTACATCGAGACAAGCACGGTCAACTTCCGTACCGAGCCGCAGGAACCGCAGGAGTGGACGGACG
ACCTCGTCCGTCTGCGGGAGCGCTATCCCTGGCTCGTCGCCGAGGTGGACGGCGAGGTCGCCGGCATCGC
CTACGCGGGTCCCTGGAAGGCACGCAACGCCTACGACTGGACGGCCGAGTCGACCGTGTACGTCTCCCCC
CGCCACCAGCGGACGGGACTGGGCTCCACGCTCTACACCCACCTGCTGAAGTCCCTGGAGGCACAGGGCT
TCAAGAGCGTGGTCGCTGTCATCGGGCTGCCCAACGACCCGAGCGTGCGCATGCACGAGGCGCTCGGATA
TGCCCCCCGCGGCATGCTGCGGGCGGCCGGCTTCAAGCACGGGAACTGGCATGACGTGGGTTTCTGGCAG
CTGGACTTCAGCCTGCCGGTGCCGCCCCGTCCGGTCCTGCCCGTCACCGAAATCTGATGACCCCTAGAGT
CAAGCAGATCGTTCAAACATTTGGCAATAAAGTTTCTTAAGATTGAATCCTGTTGCCGGTCTTGCGATGA
TTATCATATAATTTCTGTTGAATTACGTTAAGCATGTAATAATTAACATGTAATGCATGACGTTATTTAT
GAGATGGGTTTTTATGATTAGAGTCCCGCAATTATACATTTAATACGCGATAGAAAACAAAATATAGCGC
GCAAACTAGGATAAATTATCGCGCGCGGTGTCATCTATGTTACTAGATCGACCGGCATGCAAGCTGATAA
TTCAATTCGGCGTTAATTCAGTACATTAAAAACGTCCGCAATGTGTTATTAAGTTGTCTAAGCGTCAATT
TGTTTACACCACAATATATCCTGCCACCAGCCAGCCAACAGCTCCCCGACCGGCAGCTCGGCACAAAATC
ACCACTCGATACAGGCAGCCCATCAGTCCGGGACGGCGTCAGCGGGAGAGCCGTTGTAAGGCGGCAGACT
TTGCTCATGTTACCGATGCTATTCGGAAGAACGGCAACTAAGCTGCCGGGTTTGAAACACGGATGATCTC
GCGGAGGGTAGCATGTTGATTGTAACGATGACAGAGCGTTGCTGCCTGTGATCAATTCGGGCACGAACCC
AGTGGACATAAGCCTGTTCGGTTCGTAAGCTGTAATGCAAGTAGCGTATGCGCTCACGCAACTGGTCCAG
AACCTTGACCGAACGCAGCGGTGGTAACGGCGCAGTGGCGGTTTTCATGGCTTGTTATGACTGTTTTTTT
GGGGTACAGTCTATGCCTCGGGCATCCAAGCAGCAAGCGCGTTACGCCGTGGGTCGATGTTTGATGTTAT
GGAGCAGCAACGATGTTACGCAGCAGGGCAGTCGCCCTAAAACAAAGTTAAACATCATGGGGGAAGCGGT
GATCGCCGAAGTATCGACTCAACTATCAGAGGTAGTTGGCGTCATCGAGCGCCATCTCGAACCGACGTTG
CTGGCCGTACATTTGTACGGCTCCGCAGTGGATGGCGGCCTGAAGCCACACAGTGATATTGATTTGCTGG
TTACGGTGACCGTAAGGCTTGATGAAACAACGCGGCGAGCTTTGATCAACGACCTTTTGGAAACTTCGGC
TTCCCCTGGAGAGAGCGAGATTCTCCGCGCTGTAGAAGTCACCATTGTTGTGCACGACGACATCATTCCG
TGGCGTTATCCAGCTAAGCGCGAACTGCAATTTGGAGAATGGCAGCGCAATGACATTCTTGCAGGTATCT
TCGAGCCAGCCACGATCGACATTGATCTGGCTATCTTGCTGACAAAAGCAAGAGAACATAGCGTTGCCTT
GGTAGGTCCAGCGGCGGAGGAACTCTTTGATCCGGTTCCTGAACAGGATCTATTTGAGGCGCTAAATGAA
ACCTTAACGCTATGGAACTCGCCGCCCGACTGGGCTGGCGATGAGCGAAATGTAGTGCTTACGTTGTCCC
GCATTTGGTACAGCGCAGTAACCGGCAAAATCGCGCCGAAGGATGTCGCTGCCGACTGGGCAATGGAGCG
CCTGCCGGCCCAGTATCAGCCCGTCATACTTGAAGCTAGACAGGCTTATCTTGGACAAGAAGAAGATCGC
TTGGCCTCGCGCGCAGATCAGTTGGAAGAATTTGTCCACTACGTGAAAGGCGAGATCACCAAGGTAGTCG
GCAAATAATGTCTAGCTAGAAATTCGTTCAAGCCGACGCCGCTTCGCGGCGCGGCTTAACTCAAGCGTTA
GATGCACTAAGCACATAATTGCTCACAGCCAAACTATCAGGTCAAGTCTGCTTTTATTATTTTTAAGCGT
GCATAATAAGCCCTACACAAATTGGGAGATATATCATGCATGACCAAAATCCCTTAACGTGAGTTTTCGT
TCCACTGAGCGTCAGACCCCGTAGAAAAGATCAAAGGATCTTCTTGAGATCCTTTTTTTCTGCGCGTAAT
CTGCTGCTTGCAAACAAAAAAACCACCGCTACCAGCGGTGGTTTGTTTGCCGGATCAAGAGCTACCAACT
CTTTTTCCGAAGGTAACTGGCTTCAGCAGAGCGCAGATACCAAATACTGTCCTTCTAGTGTAGCCGTAGT
TAGGCCACCACTTCAAGAACTCTGTAGCACCGCCTACATACCTCGCTCTGCTAATCCTGTTACCAGTGGC
TGCTGCCAGTGGCGATAAGTCGTGTCTTACCGGGTTGGACTCAAGACGATAGTTACCGGATAAGGCGCAG
CGGTCGGGCTGAACGGGGGGTTCGTGCACACAGCCCAGCTTGGAGCGAACGACCTACACCGAACTGAGAT
ACCTACAGCGTGAGCTATGAGAAAGCGCCACGCTTCCCGAAGGGAGAAAGGCGGACAGGTATCCGGTAAG
CGGCAGGGTCGGAACAGGAGAGCGCACGAGGGAGCTTCCAGGGGGAAACGCCTGGTATCTTTATAGTCCT
GTCGGGTTTCGCCACCTCTGACTTGAGCGTCGATTTTTGTGATGCTCGTCAGGGGGGCGGAGCCTATGGA
AAAACGCCAGCAACGCGGCCTTTTTACGGTTCCTGGCCTTTTGCTGGCCTTTTGCTCACATGTTCTTTCC
TGCGTTATCCCCTGATTCTGTGGATAACCGTATTACCGCCTTTGAGTGAGCTGATACCGCTCGCCGCAGC
CGAACGACCGAGCGCAGCGAGTCAGTGAGCGAGGAAGCGGAAGAGCGCCTGATGCGGTATTTTCTCCTTA
CGCATCTGTGCGGTATTTCACACCGCATATGGTGCACTCTCAGTACAATCTGCTCTGATGCCGCATAGTT
AAGCCAGTATACACTCCGCTATCGCTACGTGACTGGGTCATGGCTGCGCCCCGACACCCGCCAACACCCG
CTGACGCGCCCTGACGGGCTTGTCTGCTCCCGGCATCCGCTTACAGACAAGCTGTGACCGTCTCCGGGAG
CTGCATGTGTCAGAGGTTTTCACCGTCATCACCGAAACGCGCGAGGCAGGGTGCCTTGATGTGGGCGCCG
GCGGTCGAGTGGCGACGGCGCGGCTTGTCCGCGCCCTGGTAGATTGCCTGGCCGTAGGCCAGCCATTTTT
GAGCGGCCAGCGGCCGCGATAGGCCGACGCGAAGCGGCGGGGCGTAGGGAGCGCAGCGACCGAAGGGTAG
GCGCTTTTTGCAGCTCTTCGGCTGTGCGCTGGCCAGACAGTTATGCACAGGCCAGGCGGGTTTTAAGAGT
TTTAATAAGTTTTAAAGAGTTTTAGGCGGAAAAATCGCCTTTTTTCTCTTTTATATCAGTCACTTACATG
TGTGACCGGTTCCCAATGTACGGCTTTGGGTTCCCAATGTACGGGTTCCGGTTCCCAATGTACGGCTTTG
GGTTCCCAATGTACGTGCTATCCACAGGAAAGAGACCTTTTCGACCTTTTTCCCCTGCTAGGGCAATTTG
CCCTAGCATCTGCTCCGTACATTAGGAACCGGCGGATGCTTCGCCCTCGATCAGGTTGCGGTAGCGCATG
ACTAGGATCGGGCCAGCCTGCCCCGCCTCCTCCTTCAAATCGTACTCCGGCAGGTCATTTGACCCGATCA
GCTTGCGCACGGTGAAACAGAACTTCTTGAACTCTCCGGCGCTGCCACTGCGTTCGTAGATCGTCTTGAA
CAACCATCTGGCTTCTGCCTTGCCTGCGGCGCGGCGTGCCAGGCGGTAGAGAAAACGGCCGATGCCGGGA
TCGATCAAAAAGTAATCGGGGTGAACCGTCAGCACGTCCGGGTTCTTGCCTTCTGTGATCTCGCGGTACA
TCCAATCAGCTAGCTCGATCTCGATGTACTCCGGCCGCCCGGTTTCGCTCTTTACGATCTTGTAGCGGCT
AATCAAGGCTTCACCCTCGGATACCGTCACCAGGCGGCCGTTCTTGGCCTTCTTCGTACGCTGCATGGCA
ACGTGCGTGGTGTTTAACCGAATGCAGGTTTCTACCAGGTCGTCTTTCTGCTTTCCGCCATCGGCTCGCC
GGCAGAACTTGAGTACGTCCGCAACGTGTGGACGGAACACGCGGCCGGGCTTGTCTCCCTTCCCTTCCCG
GTATCGGTTCATGGATTCGGTTAGATGGGAAACCGCCATCAGTACCAGGTCGTAATCCCACACACTGGCC
ATGCCGGCCGGCCCTGCGGAAACCTCTACGTGCCCGTCTGGAAGCTCGTAGCGGATCACCTCGCCAGCTC
GTCGGTCACGCTTCGACAGACGGAAAACGGCCACGTCCATGATGCTGCGACTATCGCGGGTGCCCACGTC
ATAGAGCATCGGAACGAAAAAATCTGGTTGCTCGTCGCCCTTGGGCGGCTTCCTAATCGACGGCGCACCG
GCTGCCGGCGGTTGCCGGGATTCTTTGCGGATTCGATCAGCGGCCGCTTGCCACGATTCACCGGGGCGTG
CTTCTGCCTCGATGCGTTGCCGCTGGGCGGCCTGCGCGGCCTTCAACTTCTCCACCAGGTCATCACCCAG
CGCCGCGCCGATTTGTACCGGGCCGGATGGTTTGCGACCGCTCACGCCGATTCCTCGGGCTTGGGGGTTC
CAGTGCCATTGCAGGGCCGGCAGACAACCCAGCCGCTTACGCCTGGCCAACCGCCCGTTCCTCCACACAT
GGGGCATTCCACGGCGTCGGTGCCTGGTTGTTCTTGATTTTCCATGCCGCCTCCTTTAGCCGCTAAAATT
CATCTACTCATTTATTCATTTGCTCATTTACTCTGGTAGCTGCGCGATGTATTCAGATAGCAGCTCGGTA
ATGGTCTTGCCTTGGCGTACCGCGTACATCTTCAGCTTGGTGTGATCCTCCGCCGGCAACTGAAAGTTGA
CCCGCTTCATGGCTGGCGTGTCTGCCAGGCTGGCCAACGTTGCAGCCTTGCTGCTGCGTGCGCTCGGACG
GCCGGCACTTAGCGTGTTTGTGCTTTTGCTCATTTTCTCTTTACCTCATTAACTCAAATGAGTTTTGATT
TAATTTCAGCGGCCAGCGCCTGGACCTCGCGGGCAGCGTCGCCCTCGGGTTCTGATTCAAGAACGGTTGT
GCCGGCGGCGGCAGTGCCTGGGTAGCTCACGCGCTGCGTGATACGGGACTCAAGAATGGGCAGCTCGTAC
CCGGCCAGCGCCTCGGCAACCTCACCGCCGATGCGCGTGCCTTTGATCGCCCGCGACACGACAAAGGCCG
CTTGTAGCCTTCCATCCGTGACCTCAATGCGCTGCTTAACCAGCTCCACCAGGTCGGCGGTGGCCCATAT
GTCGTAAGGGCTTGGCTGCACCGGAATCAGCACGAAGTCGGCTGCCTTGATCGCGGACACAGCCAAGTCC
GCCGCCTGGGGCGCTCCGTCGATCACTACGAAGTCGCGCCGGCCGATGGCCTTCACGTCGCGGTCAATCG
TCGGGCGGTCGATGCCGACAACGGTTAGCGGTTGATCTTCCCGCACGGCCGCCCAATCGCGGGCACTGCC
CTGGGGATCGGAATCGACTAACAGAACATCGGCCCCGGCGAGTTGCAGGGCGCGGGCTAGATGGGTTGCG
ATGGTCGTCTTGCCTGACCCGCCTTTCTGGTTAAGTACAGCGATAACCTTCATGCGTTCCCCTTGCGTAT
TTGTTTATTTACTCATCGCATCATATACGCAGCGACCGCATGACGCAAGCTGTTTTACTCAAATACACAT
CACCTTTTTAGACGGCGGCGCTCGGTTTCTTCAGCGGCCAAGCTGGCCGGCCAGGCCGCCAGCTTGGCAT
CAGACAAACCGGCCAGGATTTCATGCAGCCGCACGGTTGAGACGTGCGCGGGCGGCTCGAACACGTACCC
GGCCGCGATCATCTCCGCCTCGATCTCTTCGGTAATGAAAAACGGTTCGTCCTGGCCGTCCTGGTGCGGT
TTCATGCTTGTTCCTCTTGGCGTTCATTCTCGGCGGCCGCCAGGGCGTCGGCCTCGGTCAATGCGTCCTC
ACGGAAGGCACCGCGCCGCCTGGCCTCGGTGGGCGTCACTTCCTCGCTGCGCTCAAGTGCGCGGTACAGG
GTCGAGCGATGCACGCCAAGCAGTGCAGCCGCCTCTTTCACGGTGCGGCCTTCCTGGTCGATCAGCTCGC
GGGCGTGCGCGATCTGTGCCGGGGTGAGGGTAGGGCGGGGGCCAAACTTCACGCCTCGGGCCTTGGCGGC
CTCGCGCCCGCTCCGGGTGCGGTCGATGATTAGGGAACGCTCGAACTCGGCAATGCCGGCGAACACGGTC
AACACCATGCGGCCGGCCGGCGTGGTGGTGTCGGCCCACGGCTCTGCCAGGCTACGCAGGCCCGCGCCGG
CCTCCTGGATGCGCTCGGCAATGTCCAGTAGGTCGCGGGTGCTGCGGGCCAGGCGGTCTAGCCTGGTCAC
TGTCACAACGTCGCCAGGGCGTAGGTGGTCAAGCATCCTGGCCAGCTCCGGGCGGTCGCGCCTGGTGCCG
GTGATCTTCTCGGAAAACAGCTTGGTGCAGCCGGCCGCGTGCAGTTCGGCCCGTTGGTTGGTCAAGTCCT
GGTCGTCGGTGCTGACGCGGGCATAGCCCAGCAGGCCAGCGGCGGCGCTCTTGTTCATGGCGTAATGTCT
CCGGTTCTAGTCGCAAGTATTCTACTTTATGCGACTAAAACACGCGACAAGAAAACGCCAGGAAAAGGGC
AGGGCGGCAGCCTGTCGCGTAACTTAGGACTTGTGCGACATGTCGTTTTCAGAAGACGGCTGCACTGAAC
GTCAGAAGCCGACTGCACTATAGCAGCGGAGGGGTTGGATCAAAGTACTTTAAAGTACTTTAAAGTACTT
TAAAGTACTTTGATCCCGAGGGGAACCCTGTGGTTGGCATG
Features (pLannotate 1.2.2; 30 found; start..end, strand, type, name):
     83..107     -  misc_feature   RB T-DNA repeat: right border repeat from nopaline C58 T-DNA
    210..230     +  protein_bind   attB4: mutant version of attB; core recombination site for the Gateway® BP reaction BP Clonase™
    291..315     +  protein_bind   attB1: mutant version of attB; recombination site for the Gateway® BP reaction BP Clonase™
    337..537     -  CDS            SYGM1_ARATH (fragment): Experimental evidence at protein level: Swiss-Prot protein existence level 1. Catalyzes the ATP-dependent ligation of glycine to the 3'-end of its cognate tRNA, via the formation of an aminoacyl-adenylate intermediate (Gly-AMP). Also produces diadenosine tetraphosphate (Ap4A), a universal pleiotropic signaling molecule needed for cell regulation pathways, by direct condensation of 2 ATPs. Thereby, may play a special role in Ap4A homeostasis. From Arabidopsis thaliana (Mouse-ear cress).
    641..1480    -  CDS            SYGM1_ARATH (fragment): Experimental evidence at protein level: Swiss-Prot protein existence level 1. Catalyzes the ATP-dependent ligation of glycine to the 3'-end of its cognate tRNA, via the formation of an aminoacyl-adenylate intermediate (Gly-AMP). Also produces diadenosine tetraphosphate (Ap4A), a universal pleiotropic signaling molecule needed for cell regulation pathways, by direct condensation of 2 ATPs. Thereby, may play a special role in Ap4A homeostasis. From Arabidopsis thaliana (Mouse-ear cress).
   2074..2460    +  CDS            HDT1 (fragment): HDT1_ARATH - Also known as HD2A, HDA3. Experimental evidence at protein level: Swiss-Prot protein existence level 1. Probably mediates the deacetylation of lysine residues on the N-terminal part of the core histones (H2A, H2B, H3 and H4). Histone deacetylation gives a tag for epigenetic repression and plays an important role in transcriptional regulation, cell cycle progression and developmental events. Required for histone H3 'Lys-9' deacetylation. Involved in rRNA gene silencing in nucleolar dominance. Seems to be implicated in the regulation of genes involved in seeds development. From Arab
   2655..3365    +  CDS            HDT1: HDT1_ARATH - Also known as HD2A, HDA3. Experimental evidence at protein level: Swiss-Prot protein existence level 1. Probably mediates the deacetylation of lysine residues on the N-terminal part of the core histones (H2A, H2B, H3 and H4). Histone deacetylation gives a tag for epigenetic repression and plays an important role in transcriptional regulation, cell cycle progression and developmental events. Required for histone H3 'Lys-9' deacetylation. Involved in rRNA gene silencing in nucleolar dominance. Seems to be implicated in the regulation of genes involved in seeds development. From Arab
   3385..3405    -  protein_bind   attB2: mutant version of attB; core recombination site for the Gateway® BP reaction BP Clonase™
   3414..4130    +  CDS            SGFP2: SGFP2 is a basic (constitutively fluorescent) green fluorescent protein published in 2007, derived from Aequorea victoria. It has moderate acid sensitivity.
   4204..4363    +  polyA_signal   CaMV poly(A) signal (fragment): cauliflower mosaic virus polyadenylation signal
   4435..4529    -  CDS            lacI (fragment): lac repressor; lacI; The lac repressor binds to the lac operator to inhibit transcription in E. coli. This inhibition can be relieved by adding lactose or isopropyl-β-D-thiogalactopyranoside (IPTG).
   4530..4830    -  rep_origin     M13 ori (fragment) (sequence partly withheld): M13 bacteriophage origin of replication; arrow indicates direction of (+) strand synthesis
   4840..5101    -  CDS            M13 gene III (fragment) (sequence partly withheld): pIII; III; minor coat protein
   5105..5357    -  terminator     NOS terminator: nopaline synthase terminator and poly(A) signal
   5381..6055    -  CDS            DsRed: DsRed is a basic (constitutively fluorescent) red fluorescent protein published in 1999, derived from Discosoma sp..
   7206..7223    +  misc_feature   MCS (fragment): pUC18/19 multiple cloning site
   7317..7496    +  promoter       NOS promoter: nopaline synthase promoter
   7538..8086    +  CDS            bar: PAT_STRHY - Experimental evidence at protein level: Swiss-Prot protein existence level 1. Inactivates phosphinothricin (PPT) by transfer of an acetyl group from acetyl CoA. Can also acetylate demethylphosphinothricin but not PTT or glutamate. This enzyme is an effector of phosphinothricin tripeptide (PTT or bialaphos) resistance. From Streptomyces hygroscopicus. Introduced by genetic manipulation and expressed in glufosinate-tolerant maize by Dekalb Genetics.
   8109..8361    +  terminator     NOS terminator: nopaline synthase terminator and poly(A) signal
   8454..8478    -  misc_feature   LB T-DNA repeat: left border repeat from nopaline C58 T-DNA
   8737..8760    +  promoter       Pc promoter (fragment): intI1 (promoter lies within the coding sequence); class 1 integron promoter
   8936..8992    +  CDS            GmR (fragment): gentamycin acetyltransferase; aacC1; confers resistance to gentamycin
   9003..9790    +  CDS            SmR (fragment): aminoglycoside adenylyltransferase (Murphy, 1985); aadA; confers resistance to spectinomycin and streptomycin
  10036..10624   +  rep_origin     ori: high-copy-number ColE1/pMB1/pBR322/pUC origin of replication
  10810..10950   -  misc_feature   bom: basis of mobility region from pBR322
  11052..11091   -  CDS            rop (fragment): Rop protein, which maintains plasmids at low copy number; rop
  11294..11488   -  rep_origin     pVS1 oriV: origin of replication for the Pseudomonas plasmid pVS1 (Heeb et al., 2000)
  11554..12627   -  CDS            pVS1 RepA: replication protein from the Pseudomonas plasmid pVS1 (Heeb et al., 2000)
  13056..13685   -  CDS            pVS1 StaA: stability protein from the Pseudomonas plasmid pVS1 (Heeb et al., 2000)
  14245..14646   -  CDS            Y4CG_SINFN (fragment): Protein inferred from homology: Swiss-Prot protein existence level 3. From Sinorhizobium fredii (strain NBRC 101917 / NGR234).
