[The description below was written by a language model from this plasmid's Addgene catalogue record and pLannotate feature annotations shown in this document.]
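Description:
pHDT1:HDT1-GFP is a plant binary vector of about 14.9 kb, built on the pBnRGW backbone by Gateway recombination, for transforming Arabidopsis thaliana. It replicates in E. coli from a ColE1/pMB1-type origin. A pVS1 origin with its RepA and StaA functions supports maintenance in Agrobacterium, the usual route for delivering T-DNA to plants. Bacterial selection uses spectinomycin through the aadA (SmR) gene. A pBR322 bom site and small remnants of other elements (rop, lacI, M13 sequences, a gentamicin-resistance fragment) are also annotated but appear to be backbone leftovers.

Nopaline-type right and left border repeats delimit the T-DNA, and the payload sits between attB4/attB1 and attB2 sites left by the recombination. It appears to be a genomic fragment of the HDT1 locus (also called HD2A or HDA3), which encodes a plant-specific histone deacetylase. The HDT1 coding sequence is annotated in two blocks, consistent with retained introns. The upstream region carries reverse-strand fragments of a glycyl-tRNA synthetase gene, presumably captured along with the native HDT1 promoter. HDT1 is fused at its C terminus to a GFP (annotated as SGFP2), followed by a CaMV 35S polyadenylation signal, so the fusion is expressed under the gene's own regulatory sequences.

The T-DNA also carries a bar gene under the NOS promoter and terminator, which provides phosphinothricin (glufosinate) resistance for selecting transformed plants. A DsRed cassette with a NOS terminator is present as well; its promoter is not annotated, and it likely serves as a visual marker of transformation. The record states that the construct is used to study the HDT1 expression pattern in Arabidopsis roots.
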