Addgene plasmid #108565: pHDT1:HDT1-GFP
Purpose: Arabidopsis transformation, expresses HDT1/GFP fusion with HDT1 promoter to study expression pattern in roots
Depositing lab: Ton Bisseling. Depositing organization: Wageningen University, Department Plant Sciences. Publication: Plant-Specific Histone Deacetylases HDT1/2 Regulate GIBBERELLIN 2-OXIDASE2 Expression to Control Arabidopsis Root Meristem Cell Number. Li H, Torres-Garcia J, Latrasse D, Benhamed M, Schilderink S, Zhou W, Kulikova O, Hirt H, Bisseling T. Plant Cell. 2017 Sep;29(9):2183-2196. doi: 10.1105/tpc.17.00366. Epub 2017 Aug 30. PubMed 28855334.
Backbone
  Vector backbone: pBnRGW
  Modifications to backbone: contains a GFP open reading frame and a CaMV 35S terminator
  Vector type: Plant Expression
Growth in bacteria
  Bacterial resistance: Spectinomycin, 50 μg/mL
  Growth temperature: 37°C
  Growth strain: DH5alpha
  Copy number: Unknown
Gene/Insert
  Gene/Insert name: HDT1
  Species: A. thaliana (mustard weed)
  Entrez Gene: HDA3 (a.k.a. AT3G44750, ATHD2A, HD2A, HDT1, HISTONE DEACETYLASE 2A, histone deacetylase 3)
  Promoter: HDT1
  Tag / fusion protein: GFP (C terminal on insert)
  Cloning method: Gateway Cloning
  Sequencing primers: 5′ unknown
Terms and licenses: Academic/Nonprofit Terms; Industry Terms: Not Available to Industry
How to cite: pHDT1:HDT1-GFP was a gift from Ton Bisseling (Addgene plasmid # 108565 ; http://n2t.net/addgene:108565 ; RRID:Addgene_108565)
